LOCUS       Exported 5929 bp ds-DNA circular SYN 04-OCT-2022
DEFINITION  synthetic circular DNA
ACCESSION   .
VERSION     .
KEYWORDS    nuclear EKAR (EGFP-mRFP)
SOURCE      synthetic DNA construct
  ORGANISM  synthetic DNA construct
REFERENCE   1 (bases 1 to 5929)
  AUTHORS   Harvey CD, Ehrhardt AG, Cellurale C, Zhong H, Yasuda R, Davis RJ,
            Svoboda K.
  TITLE     A genetically encoded fluorescent sensor of ERK activity
  JOURNAL   PNAS 2008 Dec 9;105(49):19264-9
  PUBMED    19033456
REFERENCE   2 (bases 1 to 5929)
  AUTHORS   .
  TITLE     Direct Submission
  JOURNAL   Exported Oct 4, 2022 from SnapGene Server 1.1.58
            http://www.snapgene.com
FEATURES             Location/Qualifiers
     source          1..5929
                     /organism="synthetic DNA construct"
                     /mol_type="other DNA"
     enhancer        138..517
                     /label=CMV enhancer
                     /note="human cytomegalovirus immediate early enhancer"
     promoter        518..721
                     /label=CMV promoter
                     /note="human cytomegalovirus (CMV) immediate early
                     promoter"
     primer_bind     672..692
                     /label=CMV-F
                     /note="Human CMV immediate early promoter, forward primer"
     primer_bind     718..742
                     /label=LNCX
                     /note="Human CMV promoter, forward primer"
     intron          857..989
                     /label=chimeric intron
                     /note="chimera between introns from human beta-globin and
                     immunoglobulin heavy chain genes"
     primer_bind     972..991
                     /label=pMT2-F
                     /note="Synthetic intron, forward primer"
     promoter        1034..1052
                     /label=T7 promoter
                     /note="promoter for bacteriophage T7 RNA polymerase"
     CDS             1058..1732
                     /codon_start=1
                     /product="monomeric derivative of DsRed (Campbell et al.,
                     2002)"
                     /label=mRFP1
                     /note="mammalian codon-optimized"
                     /translation="MASSEDVIKEFMRFKVRMEGSVNGHEFEIEGEGEGRPYEGTQTAK
                     LKVTKGGPLPFAWDILSPQFQYGSKAYVKHPADIPDYLKLSFPEGFKWERVMNFEDGGV
                     VTVTQDSSLQDGEFIYKVKLRGTNFPSDGPVMQKKTMGWEASTERMYPEDGALKGEIKM
                     RLKLKDGGHYDAEVKTTYMAKKPVQLPGAYKTDIKLDITSHNEDYTIVEQYERAEGRHS
                     TGA"
     primer_bind     complement(1188..1206)
                     /label=mCherry-R
                     /note="mCherry, reverse primer"
     primer_bind     1456..1475
                     /label=mCherry-F
                     /note="mCherry, forward primer"
     primer_bind     1650..1673
                     /label=DsRed1-C
                     /note="DsRed1, forward primer"
     CDS             2300..3019
                     /codon_start=1
                     /product="enhanced GFP with monomerizing A206K mutation
                     (Zacharias et al., 2002)"
                     /label=mEGFP
                     /note="mammalian codon-optimized"
                     /translation="MVSKGEELFTGVVPILVELDGDVNGHKFSVSGEGEGDATYGKLTL
                     KFICTTGKLPVPWPTLVTTLTYGVQCFSRYPDHMKQHDFFKSAMPEGYVQERTIFFKDD
                     GNYKTRAEVKFEGDTLVNRIELKGIDFKEDGNILGHKLEYNYNSHNVYIMADKQKNGIK
                     VNFKIRHNIEDGSVQLADHYQQNTPIGDGPVLLPDNHYLSTQSKLSKDPNEKRDHMVLL
                     EFVTAAGITLGMDELYK"
     primer_bind     complement(2345..2366)
                     /label=EGFP-N
                     /note="EGFP, reverse primer"
     primer_bind     complement(2606..2625)
                     /label=EXFP-R
                     /note="For distinguishing EGFP variants, reverse primer"
     primer_bind     2953..2974
                     /label=EGFP-C
                     /note="EGFP, forward primer"
     polyA_signal    3043..3164
                     /label=SV40 poly(A) signal
                     /note="SV40 polyadenylation signal"
     primer_bind     complement(3054..3073)
                     /label=EBV-rev
                     /note="SV40 polyA terminator, reverse primer"
     primer_bind     3108..3127
                     /label=SV40pA-R
                     /note="SV40 polyA, reverse primer"
     rep_origin      3345..3800
                     /direction=RIGHT
                     /label=f1 ori
                     /note="f1 bacteriophage origin of replication; arrow
                     indicates direction of (+) strand synthesis"
     primer_bind     complement(3432..3451)
                     /label=F1ori-R
                     /note="F1 origin, reverse primer"
     primer_bind     3642..3663
                     /label=F1ori-F
                     /note="F1 origin, forward primer"
     primer_bind     complement(3867..3886)
                     /label=pRS-marker
                     /note="pRS vectors, use to sequence yeast selectable
                     marker"
     primer_bind     3986..4008
                     /label=pGEX 3'
                     /note="pGEX vectors, reverse primer"
     primer_bind     complement(4046..4064)
                     /label=pBRforEco
                     /note="pBR322 vectors, upsteam of EcoRI site, forward
                     primer"
     promoter        4132..4236
                     /gene="bla"
                     /label=AmpR promoter
     CDS             4237..5097
                     /codon_start=1
                     /gene="bla"
                     /product="beta-lactamase"
                     /label=AmpR
                     /note="confers resistance to ampicillin, carbenicillin, and
                     related antibiotics"
                     /translation="MSIQHFRVALIPFFAAFCLPVFAHPETLVKVKDAEDQLGARVGYI
                     ELDLNSGKILESFRPEERFPMMSTFKVLLCGAVLSRIDAGQEQLGRRIHYSQNDLVEYS
                     PVTEKHLTDGMTVRELCSAAITMSDNTAANLLLTTIGGPKELTAFLHNMGDHVTRLDRW
                     EPELNEAIPNDERDTTMPVAMATTLRKLLTGELLTLASRQQLIDWMEADKVAGPLLRSA
                     LPAGWFIADKSGAGERGSRGIIAALGPDGKPSRIVVIYTTGSQATMDERNRQIAEIGAS
                     LIKHW"
     primer_bind     complement(4455..4474)
                     /label=Amp-R
                     /note="Ampicillin resistance gene, reverse primer"
     rep_origin      5268..5856
                     /direction=RIGHT
                     /label=ori
                     /note="high-copy-number ColE1/pMB1/pBR322/pUC origin of
                     replication"
     primer_bind     5757..5776
                     /label=pBR322ori-F
                     /note="pBR322 origin, forward primer"
ORIGIN
        1 tcaatattgg ccattagcca tattattcat tggttatata gcataaatca atattggcta
       61 ttggccattg catacgttgt atctatatca taatatgtac atttatattg gctcatgtcc
      121 aatatgaccg ccatgttggc attgattatt gactagttat taatagtaat caattacggg
      181 gtcattagtt catagcccat atatggagtt ccgcgttaca taacttacgg taaatggccc
      241 gcctggctga ccgcccaacg acccccgccc attgacgtca ataatgacgt atgttcccat
      301 agtaacgcca atagggactt tccattgacg tcaatgggtg gagtatttac ggtaaactgc
      361 ccacttggca gtacatcaag tgtatcatat gccaagtccg ccccctattg acgtcaatga
      421 cggtaaatgg cccgcctggc attatgccca gtacatgacc ttacgggact ttcctacttg
      481 gcagtacatc tacgtattag tcatcgctat taccatggtg atgcggtttt ggcagtacac
      541 caatgggcgt ggatagcggt ttgactcacg gggatttcca agtctccacc ccattgacgt
      601 caatgggagt ttgttttggc accaaaatca acgggacttt ccaaaatgtc gtaataaccc
      661 cgccccgttg acgcaaatgg gcggtaggcg tgtacggtgg gaggtctata taagcagagc
      721 tcgtttagtg aaccgtcaga tcactagaag ctttattgcg gtagtttatc acagttaaat
      781 tgctaacgca gtcagtgctt ctgacacaac agtctcgaac ttaagctgca gaagttggtc
      841 gtgaggcact gggcaggtaa gtatcaaggt tacaagacag gtttaaggag accaatagaa
      901 actgggcttg tcgagacaga gaagactctt gcgtttctga taggcaccta ttggtcttac
      961 tgacatccac tttgcctttc tctccacagg tgtccactcc cagttcaatt acagctctta
     1021 aggctagagt acttaatacg actcactata ggctagcatg gcctcctccg aggacgtcat
     1081 caaggagttc atgcgcttca aggtgcgcat ggagggctcc gtgaacggcc acgagttcga
     1141 gatcgagggc gagggcgagg gccgccccta cgagggcacc cagaccgcca agctgaaggt
     1201 gaccaagggc ggccccctgc ccttcgcctg ggacatcctg tcccctcagt tccagtacgg
     1261 ctccaaggcc tacgtgaagc accccgccga catccccgac tacttgaagc tgtccttccc
     1321 cgagggcttc aagtgggagc gcgtgatgaa cttcgaggac ggcggcgtgg tgaccgtgac
     1381 ccaggactcc tccctgcagg acggcgagtt catctacaag gtgaagctgc gcggcaccaa
     1441 cttcccctcc gacggccccg taatgcagaa gaagaccatg ggctgggagg cctccaccga
     1501 gcggatgtac cccgaggacg gcgccctgaa gggcgagatc aagatgaggc tgaagctgaa
     1561 ggacggcggc cactacgacg ccgaggtcaa gaccacctac atggccaaga agcccgtgca
     1621 gctgcccggc gcctacaaga ccgacatcaa gctggacatc acctcccaca acgaggacta
     1681 caccatcgtg gaacagtacg agcgcgccga gggccgccac tccaccggcg ccgagctcaa
     1741 gcttatggcg gacgaggaga agctgccgcc cggctgggag aagcgcatga gccgcagctc
     1801 aggccgagtg tactacttca accacatcac taacgccagc cagtgggagc ggcccagcgg
     1861 caacagcagc agtggtggca aaaacgggca gggggagcct gccaggaagc ttcgaattct
     1921 gcagtcgact agggagcaag ggcttgtgtc tagaggcgga ggtggtggag gaggtggagg
     1981 tggtggaggt ggaggtggag gtggtggcgg tggtggagga ggaggagcta gaggcggagg
     2041 tggtggaggr ggkggaggtg gtggaggtgg aggtggaggt ggtggsggtg gtggaggagg
     2101 aggagctagm ggcggaggtg gtggaggagg tggaggtggt ggaggtggag gtggaggtgg
     2161 tggcggtggt ggaggaggag gaatggctga ccaactgact gaagagtggt cgacggtacc
     2221 gcgggatatc cctgacgtac cacgtacacc agtaggaaag gcaaagctgt cattccaatt
     2281 cccgcgggcc cgggatccca tggtgagcaa gggcgaggag ctgttcaccg gggtggtgcc
     2341 catcctggtc gagctggacg gcgacgtaaa cggccacaag ttcagcgtgt ccggcgaggg
     2401 cgagggcgat gccacctacg gcaagctgac cctgaagttc atctgcacca ccggcaagct
     2461 gcccgtgccc tggcccaccc tcgtgaccac cctgacctac ggcgtgcagt gcttcagccg
     2521 ctaccccgac cacatgaagc agcacgactt cttcaagtcc gccatgcccg aaggctacgt
     2581 ccaggagcgc accatcttct tcaaggacga cggcaactac aagacccgcg ccgaggtgaa
     2641 gttcgagggc gacaccctgg tgaaccgcat cgagctgaag ggcatcgact tcaaggagga
     2701 cggcaacatc ctggggcaca agctggagta caactacaac agccacaacg tctatatcat
     2761 ggccgacaag cagaagaacg gcatcaaggt gaacttcaag atccgccaca acatcgagga
     2821 cggcagcgtg cagctcgccg accactacca gcagaacacc cccatcggcg acggccccgt
     2881 gctgctgccc gacaaccact acctgagcac ccagtccaag ctgagcaaag accccaacga
     2941 gaagcgcgat cacatggtcc tgctggagtt cgtgaccgcc gccgggatca ctctcggcat
     3001 ggacgagctg tacaagtaag cggccgcttc gagcagacat gataagatac attgatgagt
     3061 ttggacaaac cacaactaga atgcagtgaa aaaaatgctt tatttgtgaa atttgtgatg
     3121 ctattgcttt atttgtaacc attataagct gcaataaaca agttaacaac aacaattgca
     3181 ttcattttat gtttcaggtt cagggggaga tgtgggaggt tttttaaagc aagtaaaacc
     3241 tctacaaatg tggtaaaatc gataaggatc cgggctggcg taatagcgaa gaggcccgca
     3301 ccgatcgccc ttcccaacag ttgcgcagcc tgaatggcga atggnnnnnn nnnnnnnnnn
     3361 nnnnnnnnnn nnnnnnnnnn nnnnnnnnnn nnnnnnnnnn nnnnnnnnnn nnnnnnnnnn
     3421 nnnnnnnnnn nnnnnnnnnn nnnnnnnnnn nnnnnnnnnn nnnnnnnncn nnnnnnnnnn
     3481 nnnnnnnnnn nnnnnnnnnn nnnnnnnnnn nnnnnnnnnn nnnnnnnnnn nnnnnnnnnn
     3541 nnnnnnnnnn nnnnnnnnnn annnnnnnnn nnnnnnnnnn nnnnnnnnnn nnnnnnnnnn
     3601 nnnnnnnnnn cctttgacgt tggagtccac gttctttaat agtggactct tgttccaaac
     3661 tggaacaaca ctcaacccta tctcggtcta ttcttttgat ttataaggga ttttgccgat
     3721 ttcggcctat tggttaaaaa atgagctgat ttaacaaaaa tttaacgcga attttaacaa
     3781 aatattaacg cttacaattt cctgatgcgg tattttctcc ttacgcatct gtgcggtatt
     3841 tcacaccgca tatggtgcac tctcagtaca atctgctctg atgccgcata gttaagccag
     3901 ccccgacacc cgccaacacc cgctgacgcg ccctgacggg cttgtctgct cccggcatcc
     3961 gcttacagac aagctgtgac cgtctccggg agctgcatgt gtcagaggtt ttcaccgtca
     4021 tcaccgaaac gcgcgagacg aaagggcctc gtgatacgcc tatttttata ggttaatgtc
     4081 atgataataa tggtttctta gacgtcaggt ggcacttttc ggggaaatgt gcgcggaacc
     4141 cctatttgtt tatttttcta aatacattca aatatgtatc cgctcatgag acaataaccc
     4201 tgataaatgc ttcaataata ttgaaaaagg aagagtatga gtattcaaca tttccgtgtc
     4261 gcccttattc ccttttttgc ggcattttgc cttcctgttt ttgctcaccc agaaacgctg
     4321 gtgaaagtaa aagatgctga agatcagttg ggtgcacgag tgggttacat cgaactggat
     4381 ctcaacagcg gtaagatcct tgagagtttt cgccccgaag aacgttttcc aatgatgagc
     4441 acttttaaag ttctgctatg tggcgcggta ttatcccgta ttgacgccgg gcaagagcaa
     4501 ctcggtcgcc gcatacacta ttctcagaat gacttggttg agtactcacc agtcacagaa
     4561 aagcatctta cggatggcat gacagtaaga gaattatgca gtgctgccat aaccatgagt
     4621 gataacactg cggccaactt acttctgaca acgatcggag gaccgaagga gctaaccgct
     4681 tttttgcaca acatggggga tcatgtaact cgccttgatc gttgggaacc ggagctgaat
     4741 gaagccatac caaacgacga gcgtgacacc acgatgcctg tagcaatggc aacaacgttg
     4801 cgcaaactat taactggcga actacttact ctagcttccc ggcaacaatt aatagactgg
     4861 atggaggcgg ataaagttgc aggaccactt ctgcgctcgg cccttccggc tggctggttt
     4921 attgctgata aatctggagc cggtgagcgt gggtctcgcg gtatcattgc agcactgggg
     4981 ccagatggta agccctcccg tatcgtagtt atctacacga cggggagtca ggcaactatg
     5041 gatgaacgaa atagacagat cgctgagata ggtgcctcac tgattaagca ttggtaactg
     5101 tcagaccaag tttactcata tatactttag attgatttaa aacttcattt ttaatttaaa
     5161 aggatctagg tgaagatcct ttttgataat ctcatgacca aaatccctta acgtgagttt
     5221 tcgttccact gagcgtcaga ccccgtagaa aagatcaaag gatcttcttg agatcctttt
     5281 tttctgcgcg taatctgctg cttgcaaaca aaaaaaccac cgctaccagc ggtggtttgt
     5341 ttgccggatc aagagctacc aactcttttt ccgaaggtaa ctggcttcag cagagcgcag
     5401 ataccaaata ctgttcttct agtgtagccg tagttaggcc accacttcaa gaactctgta
     5461 gcaccgccta catacctcgc tctgctaatc ctgttaccag tggctgctgc cagtggcgat
     5521 aagtcgtgtc ttaccgggtt ggactcaaga cgatagttac cggataaggc gcagcggtcg
     5581 ggctgaacgg ggggttcgtg cacacagccc agcttggagc gaacgaccta caccgaactg
     5641 agatacctac agcgtgagct atgagaaagc gccacgcttc ccgaagggag aaaggcggac
     5701 aggtatccgg taagcggcag ggtcggaaca ggagagcgca cgagggagct tccaggggga
     5761 aacgcctggt atctttatag tcctgtcggg tttcgccacc tctgacttga gcgtcgattt
     5821 ttgtgatgct cgtcaggggg gcggagccta tggaaaaacg ccagcaacgc ggccttttta
     5881 cggttcctgg ccttttgctg gccttttgct cacatggctc gacagatct
//
