>Addgene plasmid #18682 | nuclear EKAR (EGFP-mRFP) | depositor full sequence | sequence record 8821 | Author sequence
TCAATATTGGCCATTAGCCATATTATTCATTGGTTATATAGCATAAATCAATATTGGCTATTGGCCATTG
CATACGTTGTATCTATATCATAATATGTACATTTATATTGGCTCATGTCCAATATGACCGCCATGTTGGC
ATTGATTATTGACTAGTTATTAATAGTAATCAATTACGGGGTCATTAGTTCATAGCCCATATATGGAGTT
CCGCGTTACATAACTTACGGTAAATGGCCCGCCTGGCTGACCGCCCAACGACCCCCGCCCATTGACGTCA
ATAATGACGTATGTTCCCATAGTAACGCCAATAGGGACTTTCCATTGACGTCAATGGGTGGAGTATTTAC
GGTAAACTGCCCACTTGGCAGTACATCAAGTGTATCATATGCCAAGTCCGCCCCCTATTGACGTCAATGA
CGGTAAATGGCCCGCCTGGCATTATGCCCAGTACATGACCTTACGGGACTTTCCTACTTGGCAGTACATC
TACGTATTAGTCATCGCTATTACCATGGTGATGCGGTTTTGGCAGTACACCAATGGGCGTGGATAGCGGT
TTGACTCACGGGGATTTCCAAGTCTCCACCCCATTGACGTCAATGGGAGTTTGTTTTGGCACCAAAATCA
ACGGGACTTTCCAAAATGTCGTAATAACCCCGCCCCGTTGACGCAAATGGGCGGTAGGCGTGTACGGTGG
GAGGTCTATATAAGCAGAGCTCGTTTAGTGAACCGTCAGATCACTAGAAGCTTTATTGCGGTAGTTTATC
ACAGTTAAATTGCTAACGCAGTCAGTGCTTCTGACACAACAGTCTCGAACTTAAGCTGCAGAAGTTGGTC
GTGAGGCACTGGGCAGGTAAGTATCAAGGTTACAAGACAGGTTTAAGGAGACCAATAGAAACTGGGCTTG
TCGAGACAGAGAAGACTCTTGCGTTTCTGATAGGCACCTATTGGTCTTACTGACATCCACTTTGCCTTTC
TCTCCACAGGTGTCCACTCCCAGTTCAATTACAGCTCTTAAGGCTAGAGTACTTAATACGACTCACTATA
GGCTAGCATGGCCTCCTCCGAGGACGTCATCAAGGAGTTCATGCGCTTCAAGGTGCGCATGGAGGGCTCC
GTGAACGGCCACGAGTTCGAGATCGAGGGCGAGGGCGAGGGCCGCCCCTACGAGGGCACCCAGACCGCCA
AGCTGAAGGTGACCAAGGGCGGCCCCCTGCCCTTCGCCTGGGACATCCTGTCCCCTCAGTTCCAGTACGG
CTCCAAGGCCTACGTGAAGCACCCCGCCGACATCCCCGACTACTTGAAGCTGTCCTTCCCCGAGGGCTTC
AAGTGGGAGCGCGTGATGAACTTCGAGGACGGCGGCGTGGTGACCGTGACCCAGGACTCCTCCCTGCAGG
ACGGCGAGTTCATCTACAAGGTGAAGCTGCGCGGCACCAACTTCCCCTCCGACGGCCCCGTAATGCAGAA
GAAGACCATGGGCTGGGAGGCCTCCACCGAGCGGATGTACCCCGAGGACGGCGCCCTGAAGGGCGAGATC
AAGATGAGGCTGAAGCTGAAGGACGGCGGCCACTACGACGCCGAGGTCAAGACCACCTACATGGCCAAGA
AGCCCGTGCAGCTGCCCGGCGCCTACAAGACCGACATCAAGCTGGACATCACCTCCCACAACGAGGACTA
CACCATCGTGGAACAGTACGAGCGCGCCGAGGGCCGCCACTCCACCGGCGCCGAGCTCAAGCTTATGGCG
GACGAGGAGAAGCTGCCGCCCGGCTGGGAGAAGCGCATGAGCCGCAGCTCAGGCCGAGTGTACTACTTCA
ACCACATCACTAACGCCAGCCAGTGGGAGCGGCCCAGCGGCAACAGCAGCAGTGGTGGCAAAAACGGGCA
GGGGGAGCCTGCCAGGAAGCTTCGAATTCTGCAGTCGACTAGGGAGCAAGGGCTTGTGTCTAGAGGCGGA
GGTGGTGGAGGAGGTGGAGGTGGTGGAGGTGGAGGTGGAGGTGGTGGCGGTGGTGGAGGAGGAGGAGCTA
GAGGCGGAGGTGGTGGAGGAGGTGGAGGTGGTGGAGGTGGAGGTGGAGGTGGTGGCGGTGGTGGAGGAGG
AGGAGCTAGCGGCGGAGGTGGTGGAGGAGGTGGAGGTGGTGGAGGTGGAGGTGGAGGTGGTGGCGGTGGT
GGAGGAGGAGGAATGGCTGACCAACTGACTGAAGAGTGGTCGACGGTACCGCGGGATATCCCTGACGTAC
CACGTACACCAGTAGGAAAGGCAAAGCTGTCATTCCAATTCCCGCGGGCCCGGGATCCCATGGTGAGCAA
GGGCGAGGAGCTGTTCACCGGGGTGGTGCCCATCCTGGTCGAGCTGGACGGCGACGTAAACGGCCACAAG
TTCAGCGTGTCCGGCGAGGGCGAGGGCGATGCCACCTACGGCAAGCTGACCCTGAAGTTCATCTGCACCA
CCGGCAAGCTGCCCGTGCCCTGGCCCACCCTCGTGACCACCCTGACCTACGGCGTGCAGTGCTTCAGCCG
CTACCCCGACCACATGAAGCAGCACGACTTCTTCAAGTCCGCCATGCCCGAAGGCTACGTCCAGGAGCGC
ACCATCTTCTTCAAGGACGACGGCAACTACAAGACCCGCGCCGAGGTGAAGTTCGAGGGCGACACCCTGG
TGAACCGCATCGAGCTGAAGGGCATCGACTTCAAGGAGGACGGCAACATCCTGGGGCACAAGCTGGAGTA
CAACTACAACAGCCACAACGTCTATATCATGGCCGACAAGCAGAAGAACGGCATCAAGGTGAACTTCAAG
ATCCGCCACAACATCGAGGACGGCAGCGTGCAGCTCGCCGACCACTACCAGCAGAACACCCCCATCGGCG
ACGGCCCCGTGCTGCTGCCCGACAACCACTACCTGAGCACCCAGTCCAAGCTGAGCAAAGACCCCAACGA
GAAGCGCGATCACATGGTCCTGCTGGAGTTCGTGACCGCCGCCGGGATCACTCTCGGCATGGACGAGCTG
TACAAGTAAGCGGCCGCTTCGAGCAGACATGATAAGATACATTGATGAGTTTGGACAAACCACAACTAGA
ATGCAGTGAAAAAAATGCTTTATTTGTGAAATTTGTGATGCTATTGCTTTATTTGTAACCATTATAAGCT
GCAATAAACAAGTTAACAACAACAATTGCATTCATTTTATGTTTCAGGTTCAGGGGGAGATGTGGGAGGT
TTTTTAAAGCAAGTAAAACCTCTACAAATGTGGTAAAATCGATAAGGATCCGGGCTGGCGTAATAGCGAA
GAGGCCCGCACCGATCGCCCTTCCCAACAGTTGCGCAGCCTGAATGGCGAATGG
[124 nt withheld, positions 3345-3468]
C
[91 nt withheld, positions 3470-3560]
A
[49 nt withheld, positions 3562-3610]
CCTTTGACGTTGGAGTCCACGTTCTTTAATAGTGGACTCTTGTTCCAAACTGGAACAACACTCAACCCTA
TCTCGGTCTATTCTTTTGATTTATAAGGGATTTTGCCGATTTCGGCCTATTGGTTAAAAAATGAGCTGAT
TTAACAAAAATTTAACGCGAATTTTAACAAAATATTAACGCTTACAATTTCCTGATGCGGTATTTTCTCC
TTACGCATCTGTGCGGTATTTCACACCGCATATGGTGCACTCTCAGTACAATCTGCTCTGATGCCGCATA
GTTAAGCCAGCCCCGACACCCGCCAACACCCGCTGACGCGCCCTGACGGGCTTGTCTGCTCCCGGCATCC
GCTTACAGACAAGCTGTGACCGTCTCCGGGAGCTGCATGTGTCAGAGGTTTTCACCGTCATCACCGAAAC
GCGCGAGACGAAAGGGCCTCGTGATACGCCTATTTTTATAGGTTAATGTCATGATAATAATGGTTTCTTA
GACGTCAGGTGGCACTTTTCGGGGAAATGTGCGCGGAACCCCTATTTGTTTATTTTTCTAAATACATTCA
AATATGTATCCGCTCATGAGACAATAACCCTGATAAATGCTTCAATAATATTGAAAAAGGAAGAGTATGA
GTATTCAACATTTCCGTGTCGCCCTTATTCCCTTTTTTGCGGCATTTTGCCTTCCTGTTTTTGCTCACCC
AGAAACGCTGGTGAAAGTAAAAGATGCTGAAGATCAGTTGGGTGCACGAGTGGGTTACATCGAACTGGAT
CTCAACAGCGGTAAGATCCTTGAGAGTTTTCGCCCCGAAGAACGTTTTCCAATGATGAGCACTTTTAAAG
TTCTGCTATGTGGCGCGGTATTATCCCGTATTGACGCCGGGCAAGAGCAACTCGGTCGCCGCATACACTA
TTCTCAGAATGACTTGGTTGAGTACTCACCAGTCACAGAAAAGCATCTTACGGATGGCATGACAGTAAGA
GAATTATGCAGTGCTGCCATAACCATGAGTGATAACACTGCGGCCAACTTACTTCTGACAACGATCGGAG
GACCGAAGGAGCTAACCGCTTTTTTGCACAACATGGGGGATCATGTAACTCGCCTTGATCGTTGGGAACC
GGAGCTGAATGAAGCCATACCAAACGACGAGCGTGACACCACGATGCCTGTAGCAATGGCAACAACGTTG
CGCAAACTATTAACTGGCGAACTACTTACTCTAGCTTCCCGGCAACAATTAATAGACTGGATGGAGGCGG
ATAAAGTTGCAGGACCACTTCTGCGCTCGGCCCTTCCGGCTGGCTGGTTTATTGCTGATAAATCTGGAGC
CGGTGAGCGTGGGTCTCGCGGTATCATTGCAGCACTGGGGCCAGATGGTAAGCCCTCCCGTATCGTAGTT
ATCTACACGACGGGGAGTCAGGCAACTATGGATGAACGAAATAGACAGATCGCTGAGATAGGTGCCTCAC
TGATTAAGCATTGGTAACTGTCAGACCAAGTTTACTCATATATACTTTAGATTGATTTAAAACTTCATTT
TTAATTTAAAAGGATCTAGGTGAAGATCCTTTTTGATAATCTCATGACCAAAATCCCTTAACGTGAGTTT
TCGTTCCACTGAGCGTCAGACCCCGTAGAAAAGATCAAAGGATCTTCTTGAGATCCTTTTTTTCTGCGCG
TAATCTGCTGCTTGCAAACAAAAAAACCACCGCTACCAGCGGTGGTTTGTTTGCCGGATCAAGAGCTACC
AACTCTTTTTCCGAAGGTAACTGGCTTCAGCAGAGCGCAGATACCAAATACTGTTCTTCTAGTGTAGCCG
TAGTTAGGCCACCACTTCAAGAACTCTGTAGCACCGCCTACATACCTCGCTCTGCTAATCCTGTTACCAG
TGGCTGCTGCCAGTGGCGATAAGTCGTGTCTTACCGGGTTGGACTCAAGACGATAGTTACCGGATAAGGC
GCAGCGGTCGGGCTGAACGGGGGGTTCGTGCACACAGCCCAGCTTGGAGCGAACGACCTACACCGAACTG
AGATACCTACAGCGTGAGCTATGAGAAAGCGCCACGCTTCCCGAAGGGAGAAAGGCGGACAGGTATCCGG
TAAGCGGCAGGGTCGGAACAGGAGAGCGCACGAGGGAGCTTCCAGGGGGAAACGCCTGGTATCTTTATAG
TCCTGTCGGGTTTCGCCACCTCTGACTTGAGCGTCGATTTTTGTGATGCTCGTCAGGGGGGCGGAGCCTA
TGGAAAAACGCCAGCAACGCGGCCTTTTTACGGTTCCTGGCCTTTTGCTGGCCTTTTGCTCACATGGCTC
GACAGATCT
Features (pLannotate 1.2.2; 20 found; start..end, strand, type, name):
    140..517     +  enhancer       CMV enhancer: human cytomegalovirus immediate early enhancer
    519..718     +  promoter       CMV promoter: human cytomegalovirus (CMV) immediate early promoter
    857..989     +  intron         chimeric intron: chimera between introns from human β-globin and immunoglobulin heavy chain genes
   1034..1052    +  promoter       T7 promoter: promoter for bacteriophage T7 RNA polymerase
   1058..1732    +  CDS            mRFP1: mRFP1 is a basic (constitutively fluorescent) red fluorescent protein published in 2002, derived from Discosoma sp.. It is reported to be a somewhat slowly-maturing monomer with low acid sensitivity.
   1745..1906    +  CDS            PIN1 (fragment): PIN1_HUMAN - Experimental evidence at protein level: Swiss-Prot protein existence level 1. Peptidyl-prolyl cis/trans isomerase (PPIase) that binds to and isomerizes specific phosphorylated Ser/Thr-Pro (pSer/Thr-Pro) motifs (PubMed:21497122, PubMed:23623683, PubMed:29686383). By inducing conformational changes in a subset of phosphorylated proteins, acts as a molecular switch in multiple cellular processes (PubMed:21497122, PubMed:22033920, PubMed:23623683). Displays a preference for acidic residues located N-terminally to the proline bond to be isomerized. Regulates mitosis presumably by inter
   1907..1929    +  misc_feature   MCS (fragment): multiple cloning site
   2183..2206    +  CDS            calmodulin (fragment): calcium-binding protein
   2209..2225    +  misc_feature   MCS (fragment): multiple cloning site
   2282..2298    +  misc_feature   MCS (fragment): multiple cloning site
   2300..3019    +  CDS            mEGFP: enhanced GFP with monomerizing A206K mutation (Zacharias et al., 2002) mammalian codon-optimized
   3043..3164    -  polyA_signal   SV40 poly(A) signal: SV40 polyadenylation signal
   3187..3255    -  CDS            large T antigen (fragment): large T antigen from SV40 (simian virus 40)
   3274..3341    +  CDS            lacZα (fragment): LacZα fragment of β-galactosidase; lacZ fragment
   3345..3773    +  rep_origin     f1 ori (sequence partly withheld): f1 bacteriophage origin of replication; arrow indicates direction of (+) strand synthesis
   3801..3900    -  misc_feature   bom (fragment): basis of mobility region from pBR322
   4002..4037    -  CDS            rop (fragment): Rop protein, which maintains plasmids at low copy number; rop
   4132..4236    +  promoter       AmpR promoter: bla
   4237..5097    +  CDS            AmpR: β-lactamase; bla; confers resistance to ampicillin, carbenicillin, and related antibiotics
   5268..5856    +  rep_origin     ori: high-copy-number ColE1/pMB1/pBR322/pUC origin of replication
