[The description below was written by a language model from this plasmid's Addgene catalogue record, the feature table of its GenBank file and pLannotate feature annotations shown in this document.]
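Description:
nuclear EKAR (EGFP-mRFP) is a mammalian expression plasmid built on the pCI backbone that encodes a genetically encoded FRET sensor of ERK (extracellular signal-regulated kinase) activity. It is propagated in E. coli from a high-copy ColE1/pUC-type origin under ampicillin selection (bla), and it also carries an f1 origin that permits single-stranded DNA production. Expression in mammalian cells is driven by the human CMV immediate-early enhancer and promoter, followed by the chimeric β-globin/immunoglobulin intron typical of pCI, which improves transcript processing, and it is terminated by an SV40 polyadenylation signal. A T7 promoter lies just upstream of the coding region and could support in vitro transcription.

The sensor is a single fusion protein in which two fluorescent proteins flank a roughly 550 bp ERK-responsive module. The annotations identify a fragment of human Pin1, a protein that binds phosphorylated Ser/Thr-Pro motifs. The catalogue notes credit source plasmids for a glycine linker and for Cdc25C, presumably the origin of the ERK substrate sequence, although neither is annotated as a feature. The expected logic is that ERK phosphorylation of the substrate promotes its binding to the Pin1 domain, changing the conformation and hence the energy transfer between monomeric EGFP (A206K) and mRFP1.

The catalogue lists EGFP as N-terminal and mRFP as C-terminal, but in the sequence record mRFP1 comes first and mEGFP last. The element responsible for nuclear targeting is not annotated in the record. The construct is used for imaging ERK signalling in the nuclei of living cells.
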