Addgene plasmid #18682: nuclear EKAR (EGFP-mRFP)
Depositing lab: Karel Svoboda. Publication: A genetically encoded fluorescent sensor of ERK activity. Harvey CD, Ehrhardt AG, Cellurale C, Zhong H, Yasuda R, Davis RJ, Svoboda K.. PNAS 2008 Dec 9;105(49):19264-9 10.1073/pnas.0804598105 PubMed 19033456.
Backbone
  Vector backbone: pCI
  Backbone manufacturer: Promega
  Backbone size w/o insert (bp): 4000
  Vector type: Mammalian Expression
Growth in bacteria
  Bacterial resistance: Ampicillin, 100 μg/mL
  Growth temperature: 37°C
  Growth strain: DH5alpha
  Copy number: High Copy
Gene/Insert
  Gene/Insert name: ERK Activity Reporter (alt name: EKAR)
  Insert size (bp): 550
  Tag / fusion protein: EGFP (N terminal on insert); mRFP (C terminal on insert)
Resource information
  A portion of this plasmid was derived from a plasmid made by: David Yue (Glycine linker) David Litchfield (Pin1) Deborah Morrison (Cdc25C)
Terms and licenses: Academic/Nonprofit Terms; Industry Terms: Not Available to Industry
How to cite: nuclear EKAR (EGFP-mRFP) was a gift from Karel Svoboda (Addgene plasmid # 18682 ; http://n2t.net/addgene:18682 ; RRID:Addgene_18682)
