>Addgene plasmid #18682 | nuclear EKAR (EGFP-mRFP) | addgene partial sequence | sequence record 24562 | CMV-F 5'-CGCAAATGGGCGGTAGGCGTG-3'
NCNNGGNCNTTAGCAGACTGTTAGTGAACCGTCAGATCACTAGAAGCTTTATTGCGGTAGTTTATCACAG
TTAAATTGCTAACGCAGTCAGTGCTTCTGACACAACAGTCTCGAACTTAAGCTGCAGAAGTTGGTCGTGA
GGCACTGGGCAGGTAAGTATCAAGGTTACAAGACAGGTTTAAGGAGACCAATAGAAACTGGGCTTGTCGA
GACAGAGAAGACTCTTGCGTTTCTGATAGGCACCTATTGGTCTTACTGACATCCACTTTGCCTTTCTCTC
CACAGGTGTCCACTCCCAGTTCAATTACAGCTCTTAAGGCTAGAGTACTTAATACGACTCACTATAGGCT
AGCATGGCCTCCTCCGAGGACGTCATCAAGGAGTTCATGCGCTTCAAGGTGCGCATGGAGGGCTCCGTGA
ACGGCCACGAGTTCGAGATCGAGGGCGAGGGCGAGGGCCGCCCCTACGAGGGCACCCAGACCGCCAAGCT
GAAGGTGACCAAGGGCGGCCCCCTGCCCTTCGCCTGGGACATCCTGTCCCCTCAGTTCCAGTACGGCTCC
AAGGCCTACGTGAAGCACCCCGCCGACATCCCCGACTACTTGAAGCTGTCCTTCCCCGAGGGCTTCAAGT
GGGAGCGCGTGATGAACTTCGAGGACGGCGGCGTGGTGACCGTGACCCAGGACTCCTCCCTGCAGGACGG
CGAGTTCATCTACAAGGTGAAGCTGCGCGGCACCAACTTCCCCTCCGACGGCCCCGTAATGCANAAGAAG
ACCATGGGCTGGGAGGCCTCCACCGAGCGGATGTACCCCGAGGACGGN
